Addgene plasmid #60983: pMTB-Multibow-R
Purpose: Part of Multibow set of constructs--each FP gene is initially not expressed and then adopts a permanent ON or OFF status upon Cre-mediated recombination. Encodes cytoplasmic dTomato
Depositing lab: Sean Megason. Depositing organization: Harvard Medical School. Publication: Multibow: digital spectral barcodes for cell tracing. Xiong F, Obholzer ND, Noche RR, Megason SG. PLoS One. 2015 May 26;10(5):e0127822. doi: 10.1371/journal.pone.0127822. eCollection 2015. PONE-D-14-56414 PubMed 26010570.
Backbone
  Vector backbone: pMTB
  Vector type: Zebrafish
Growth in bacteria
  Bacterial resistance: Ampicillin, 100 μg/mL
  Growth temperature: 37°C
  Growth strain: Stbl3
  Copy number: Low Copy
Gene/Insert
  Gene/Insert name: dTomato
  Species: Synthetic
  Promoter: Bactin2
  Cloning method: Gibson Cloning
  Sequencing primers: 5′ SP6; 3′ CAGCAGGACCATTTATCATGCTGCTGC
Terms and licenses: Academic/Nonprofit Terms; Industry Terms: Not Available to Industry
Depositor comments: Multibow constructs contain repetitive loxP sites that make these constructs prone to recombination. The constructs display a few issues with bacterial stability and sequencing that need to be considered when amplifying, storing and using them. First, in our hands Multibow constructs have displayed instability in E.coli cultures and had low yield in Maxi/Midi-preps. Mini-prep is recommended to harvest Multibow constructs. For transformation, we have had success with 5-alpha F'Iq cells (NEB). Second, the sequencing of Multibow constructs may run into problems of low quality/inaccurate reads. A problematic trace file does not necessarily mean the construct is wrong or the sample has mixed sequences. Third, before using the constructs harvested from mini-prep for injections, we recommend a further purification step using DNA purification kits such as MinElute PCR purification kit (Qiagen). All Multibow constructs share a backbone of pMTB vector (AMP resistance) containing the tol2 sites for transgenic insertion and the loxP recombination sites. To validate the variable region, we recommend sequencing with this specific primer: 5'-CAGCAGGACCATTTATCATGCTGCTGC-3', which recognizes the end of the variable region. The Sp6 primer may not provide enough reading length to reach the variable region.
How to cite: pMTB-Multibow-R was a gift from Sean Megason (Addgene plasmid # 60983 ; http://n2t.net/addgene:60983 ; RRID:Addgene_60983)
