[The description below was written by a language model from this plasmid's Addgene catalogue record.]
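Description:
pMTB-Multibow-R is a zebrafish transgenesis plasmid built on the pMTB backbone, and is one member of the Multibow set of constructs for multicolour cell labelling and lineage tracing. It is propagated in E. coli under ampicillin selection and is recorded as low copy. The origin of replication is not stated, and no feature table is available, so the exact order and orientation of elements cannot be described. According to the depositor, all Multibow plasmids share this backbone, which carries tol2 sites for transposase-mediated integration into the zebrafish genome after embryo injection, together with the loxP recombination sites that give the system its switching behaviour.

The payload is a synthetic dTomato coding sequence, assembled by Gibson cloning and driven by the Bactin2 (beta-actin 2) promoter. It encodes a cytoplasmic red fluorescent protein, in keeping with the "R" in the name. The cassette is designed so that the fluorescent protein is initially not expressed. Cre-mediated recombination at the loxP sites then settles it permanently into either an ON or an OFF state. When several Multibow constructs encoding different fluorescent proteins are combined in one animal, the independent binary outcome for each colour produces a heritable "digital" spectral barcode. These barcodes distinguish individual cells and their clonal descendants.

The depositor notes that the repetitive loxP sites make these plasmids prone to recombination in bacteria. This leads to instability in culture, poor yields from large-scale preparations and sometimes low-quality sequencing reads. The variable region is best verified with a primer that anneals at its end, since SP6 reads may not extend far enough to reach it.
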