>Addgene plasmid #60983 | pMTB-Multibow-R | addgene partial sequence | sequence record 102713 | Multibow-Rev 5'-CAGCAGGACCATTTATCATGCTGCTGC-3'
CCGTACAGGAACAGGTGGTGGCGGCCCTCGGAGCGCTCGTACTGTTCCACGATGGTGTAGTCCTCGTTGT
GGGAGGTGATGTCCAGCTTGGTGTCCACGTAGTAGTAGCCGGGCAGTTGCACGGGCTTCTTGGCCATGTA
GATGGTCTTGAACTCCACCAGGTAGTGGCCGCCGTCCTTCAGCTTCAGGGCCTGGTGGATCTCGCCCTTC
AGCACGCCGTCGCGGGGGTACAGGCGCTCGGTGGAGGCCTCCCAGCCCATGGTCTTCTTCTGCATTACGG
GGCCGTCGGGGGGGAAGTTGGTGCCGCGCATCTTCACCTTGTAGATCAGCGTGCCGTCCTGCAGGGAGGA
GTCCTGGGTCACGGTCACCAGACCGCCGTCCTCGAAGTTCATCACGCGCTCCCACTTGAAGCCCTCGGGG
AAGGACAGCTTCTTGTAATCGGGGATGTCGGCGGGGTGCTTCACGTACGCCTTGGAGCCGTACATGAACT
GGGGGGACAGGATGTCCCAGGCGAAGGGCAGGGGGCCGCCCTTGGTCACCTTCAGCTTGGCGGTCTGGGT
GCCCTC
