>Addgene plasmid #60983 | pMTB-Multibow-R | addgene partial sequence | sequence record 102715 | pMTBF2 5'-tttagggagtggtcctggtg-3'
TTCCTTTTTACTGAGCCCTACGACTCTGGCTGAGTGCCACACCGCCGGCAGCCGCAAAGCGGCTCAAACC
ATTGCCTTTTATGGTAATAATGAGAGAATGCAGAGGGACTTCCTTTGTCTGGCATATCTGAGGCGCGCGC
TGTCACTAGCGCCCACCAGCGGTCAGACTGTAGAATGCAGAGCAAAACAGGAAGTTGACTCCAGATGGTC
ACATGCTTGCTGAAACNCCTCTCCCTGGCAGCAGTGCAATTCTAACAGTTTCCCTTTCTTTTACAGTTCG
CCATCCTAGGCCTATTTAGGTGACACTATAGAAGAGTACAAGCTACTTGTTCTTTTTGCAGGATCCGCCA
CCATGACTAGCTCGAGATAACTTCGTATAGTATACCTTATACGAAGTTATCGAGCTCATAACTTCGTATA
GGATACTTTATACGAAGTTATAACTCGAGATAACTTCGTATAGCATACATTATACGAAGTTATACCGGCA
GATCTCGCCACCATGGTGAGTGTGATTAAACCAGAGATGAAGATGAAGTACTTCATGGACGGCTCCGTCA
ATGGGCATGAGTTCACAGTTGAAGGTGAAGGCACAGGCAAACCTTACGAGGGACATCAAGAGATGACACT
ACGCGTCACAATGGCCAAGGGCGGGCCAATGCCTTTCTCGTTTGACTTA
