>Addgene plasmid #60983 | pMTB-Multibow-R | addgene partial sequence | sequence record 103804 | Multibow-fwd 5'-gccaccacctgttcctgtag-3'
GGATCTAGGATAACTTCGTATAGGATACTTTATACGAAGTTATTGATCAATTCACAGCCACCATGGGAGC
GCCAGCTGGAGGTGCAGGTGCAGCAATGGTGAGCAAGGGCGAGGAGGTCATCAAAGAGTTCATGCGCTTC
AAGGTGCGCATGGAGGGCTCCATGAACGGCCACGAGTTCGAGATCGAGGGCGAGGGCGAGGGCCGCCCCT
ACGAGGGCACCCAGACCGCCAAGCTGAAGGTGACCAAGGGCGGCCCCCTGCCCTTCGCCTGGGACATCCT
GTCCCCCCAGTTCATGTACGGCTCCAAGGCGTACGTGAAGCACCCCGCCGACATCCCCGATTACAAGAAG
CTGTCCTTCCCCGAGGGCTTCAAGTGGGAGCGCGTGATGAACTTCGAGGACGGCGGTCTGGTGACCGTGA
CCCAGGACTCCTCCCTGCA
